Addgene plasmid #39136: AK5
Purpose: Bacterial expression for structure determination; may not be full ORF
Depositing lab: Nicola Burgess-Brown. Depositing organization: University of Oxford.
Backbone
  Vector backbone: pLIC-SGC1
  Backbone manufacturer: SGC
  Vector type: Bacterial Expression
Growth in bacteria
  Bacterial resistance: Ampicillin, 100 μg/mL
  Growth temperature: 37°C
  Growth strain: Mach1
  Copy number: Low Copy
Gene/Insert
  Gene/Insert name: AK5 (alt names: adenylate kinase 5 [isoform 1]; PDB:2BWJ)
  Species: H. sapiens (human)
  Insert size (bp): 679
  GenBank ID: adenylate kinase 5 [isoform 1]
  Entrez Gene: AK5 (a.k.a. AK6)
  Tag / fusion protein: His Tev (N terminal on insert)
  Cloning method: Ligation Independent Cloning
  Sequencing primers: 5′ T7; 3′ T7-term
Terms and licenses: Academic/Nonprofit Terms; Industry Terms: Not Available to Industry
Depositor comments: Addgene QC sequencing finds an R157M not listed in the depositor's sequence. http://www.thesgc.org/structures/2BWJ/
How to cite: AK5 was a gift from Nicola Burgess-Brown (Addgene plasmid # 39136 ; http://n2t.net/addgene:39136 ; RRID:Addgene_39136)
