[The description below was written by a language model from this plasmid's Addgene catalogue record.]
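Description:
AK5 is a bacterial expression plasmid built on the pLIC-SGC1 backbone from the Structural Genomics Consortium, designed to produce recombinant human adenylate kinase 5 (isoform 1) in E. coli for structure determination. It is selected with ampicillin and is recorded as low copy; the record does not name the origin of replication, and no feature table is provided, so the vector's element-by-element layout cannot be confirmed here.

The insert is a 679 bp fragment of human AK5, introduced by ligation-independent cloning. The record notes that it may not represent the full open reading frame, which is typical of constructs trimmed to a domain that expresses and crystallises well. The record links it to a deposited crystal structure of the protein. The coding sequence carries an N-terminal His tag followed by a TEV protease site, allowing capture of the protein by immobilised metal affinity chromatography and subsequent removal of the tag by TEV cleavage. The promoter is not stated explicitly, but the listed sequencing primers are the T7 and T7-terminator primers, which suggests that the insert sits in a T7 promoter/terminator expression cassette and would therefore need a host supplying T7 RNA polymerase.

One caveat is recorded: repository quality-control sequencing found an R157M substitution that is absent from the depositor's reference sequence, which users should take into account when interpreting functional or structural results. The plasmid is mainly suited to producing purified AK5 for crystallography, biophysical work or enzymatic assays.
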