>Addgene plasmid #39136 | AK5 | depositor partial sequence | sequence record 49187 | AK5 sequence 679 bps
ATGCACCATCATCATCATCATTCTTCTGGTGTAGATCTGGGTACCGAGAACCTGTACTTCCAATCCATGG
GAGGTTTCATGGAAGATTTGAGAAAGTGTAAAATTATTTTCATAATTGGTGGTCCTGGCTCTGGCAAAGG
CACACAGTGTGAAAAGCTGGTGGAAAAATATGGATTTACACATCTCTCAACTGGCGAGCTCCTGCGTGAG
GAACTGGCATCAGAATCTGAAAGAAGCAAATTGATCAGAGACATTATGGAACGTGGAGACCTGGTGCCCT
CAGGCATCGTTTTGGAGCTCCTGAAGGAGGCCATGGTGGCCAGCCTCGGGGACACCAGGGGCTTCCTGAT
TGACGGCTATCCTCGGGAGGTGAAGCAAGGGGAAGAGTTCGGACGCAGGATTGGAGACCCACAGTTGGTG
ATCTGTATGGACTGCTCGGCAGACACCATGACCAACCGCCTTCTCCAAAGGAGCCGGAGCAGCCTGCCTG
TGGACGACACCACCAAGACCATCGCCAAGCGCCTAGAAGCCTACTACCGAGCGTCCATCCCCGTGATCGC
CTACTACGAGACAAAAACACAGCTACACAAGATAAATGCAGAGGGAACACCAGAGGACGTTTTTCTTCAA
CTCTGCACAGCTATTGACTCTATTTTCTTGTGACAGTAAAGGTGGATAC
