>Addgene plasmid #39136 | AK5 | addgene partial sequence | sequence record 64976 | T7term 5'-GCTAGTTATTGCTCAGCGG-3'
CTTCCTTTCGGGCTTTGTTAGCAGCCGGATCTCAGTGGTGGTGGTGGTGGTGCTCGAGTGCGGCCGCAAG
CTTGTCGACGGAGCTCGAATTCGGATCCGTATCCACCTTTACTGTCACAAGAAAATAGAGTCAATAGCTG
TGCAGAGTTGAAGAAAAACGTCCTCTGGTGTTCCCTCTGCATTTATCTTGTGTAGCTGTGTTTTTGTCTC
GTAGTAGGCGATCACGGGGATGGACGCTCGGTAGTAGGCTTCTAGGCGCTTGGCGATGGTCTTGGTGGTG
TCGTCCACAGGCAGGCTGCTCCGGCTCATTTGGAGAAGGCGGTTGGTCATGGTGTCTGCCGAGCAGTCCA
TACAGATCACCAACTGTGGGTCTCCAATCCTGCGTCCGAACTCTTCCCCTTGCTTCACCTCCCGAGGATA
GCCGTCAATCAGGAAGCCCCTGGTGTCCCCGAGGCTGGCCACCATGGCCTCCTTCAGGAGCTCCAAAACG
ATGCCTGAGGGCACCAGGTCTCCACGTTCCATAATGTCTCTGATCAATTTGCTTCTTTCAGATTCTGATG
CCAGTTCCTCACGCAGGAGCTCGCCAGTTGAGAGATGTGTAAATCCATATTTTTCCACCAGCTTTTCACA
CTGTGTGCCTTTGCCAGAGCCAGGACCACCAATTATGAAAATAATTTTACACTTTCTCAAATCTTCCATG
AAACCTCCCATGGATTGGAAGTACAGGTTCTCGGTACCCAGATCTACACCAGAAGAATGATGATGATGAT
GGTGCATATGTATATCTCCTTCTTAAAGTTAAACAAAATTATTTCTAGAGGGGAATTGTTATCCGCTCAC
AATTCCCCTATAGTGAGTCGTATTAATTTCGCGGGATCGAGATCGATCTCGATCCTCTACGCCGGACGCA
TCGTGGCCGGCATCA
